>Addgene plasmid #168164 | pMS31: pTwinStrep-SUMO-PmcTnsAB | addgene full sequence | sequence record 330724 | Addgene NGS Result
GAAGTGGCGAGCCCGATCTTCCCCATCGGTGATGTCGGCGATATAGGCGCCAGCAACCGCACCTGTGGCG
CCGGTGATGCCGGCCACGATGCGTCCGGCGTAGAGGATCGAGATCTCGATCCCGCGAAATTAATACGACT
CACTATAGGGGAATTGTGAGCGGATAACAATTCCCCTCTAGAAATAATTTTGTTTAACTTTAAGAAGGAG
ATATACCATGGGCAGCAGCCATCATCATCATCATCACAGCAGCGGCCTGGTGCCGCGCGGCAGCCATATG
GCTAGCTGGAGCCATCCGCAGTTTGAAAAAGGTGGTGGTAGCGGTGGTGGTTCAGGTGGTAGTGCATGGT
CACACCCTCAGTTTGAGAAAATGTCGGACTCAGAAGTCAATCAAGAAGCTAAGCCAGAGGTCAAGCCAGA
AGTCAAGCCTGAGACTCACATCAATTTAAAGGTGTCCGATGGATCTTCAGAGATCTTCTTCAAGATCAAA
AAGACCACTCCTTTAAGAAGGCTGATGGAAGCGTTCGCTAAAAGACAGGGTAAGGAAATGGACTCCTTAA
GATTCTTGTACGACGGTATTAGAATCCAAGCTGATCAGACCCCTGAAGATTTGGACATGGAGGATAACGA
TATTATTGAGGCTCACAGAGAACAGATTGGTGGATCCAAAGAGCAATTTGAACAATGGGTTGCTCGCCTT
CAAATATCCGAGGCAGGGCAAAAAATTATTGAGAAAGTTCGCTCATCTGAGCCATCCCGTCGCGTTGGTG
GCGGTAGCAAGAATGTTTCGGGACGCTACCCTAGTCGCAAGATGGGAGTCACGATTCAATTTGAGTCTCA
TCGGGTTGAACTGCCAATTATCTATCAGTTAGAACATGATAAAGATGTTCTAGAATTCTACGATCAACCA
CCGCAAATTAAACTTGACTATCAAGCAAGTAACGGACGTAGATTAGGCGTTTTACACACCCCAGATTTAT
TTGTCATCCGAACCAATTCGGCTGGTTGGGAAGAGTGTAAAACTGAGCAGGATTTGAAAAAACTAGCAGA
GAAAAACCCCAATCGTTACTTTTACTCTGAAGAAAATAATCAATGGCATTCCTTGCCAGGAGAAGTTTAT
GCTAACCAGTTTGGGCTTTATCACCGCATTCATTCAGATCGCGAAATCAATTGGGTTCTGCAACGTAATT
TGCAATTTTTAGAAGATTATTATCGCTCAGAATCTCTAGTAGTGGAAGAAGCGATCGCTCAATCATTACT
TGCAATTGTGTCATCTCAACCAGGAATCACTTTAGCAGAATTACTCAATCGGTCAACAGGAGCTAAATCT
GACGATATCTACACCTTAATTATTCAAGAGCAAATCTATATTGATTTAAATGCTACACCACTAGCTGAAC
CAGAAAGATGTCTAATCTTCCGTGACGAGCAAACTGCTAGTGCTTATAGATTAATGGTTGAGCAACCAAG
TGTAAGTCTTCCGGCTATCTCTCCTGTAGTCAATATTGTTACTGGAGCAACTGTTAGTTGGGACGGCAAA
GGTTTAAATATCATCCATGTTGGAGAAACAGAGGTTATACTTGGCGCAGAAAATAATCAGTTAATTGAAC
TCAAAAAAGCTATATTTGAGAATCTGGTTCGCCAAGGAAAAATCACAAGTCTCCAAACACCAGAAAAAAC
AGCTATTAGCACAGAATCTTGGCAGCGATTTCATCAAGCTAGTCCTGAAGACCAAGCAGAAGCCCTTGAA
CGCTACAAAACTATCGAACCTTACTTAAACGGACATCCTCCAGAAAACGAAACAATACCAGCCCGTACCA
TTCGTCACTGGAAAGCTAAATATTTAATTGCAATTCAAAAATACGGTTGCGGCTACATTGGGCTTTTGTC
CCATCGCAGTGTCAAAGGTAATCGACAGCGCAAGCTGCCCGAAGACACCTTAGCAATTATGGAGAAGTTT
ATTTTAGAAGACTATGAAACTCTTAAACAAAAAAGAATGTGGGAGGTTCACGCGGCTTTAGTTCGAGCTT
GCGAAGAAGCTGGTGTAATTGCTCCGAGCTATAAAGCATTTACCAAAGAAGTACAACGCCGGACTGGTTA
CGAACAGACTAAAAAACGCCAAGGTCGTCGTGCCGCTTATCAGCATGAATCCTTCTATTGGGAGCTTGCT
ATAACTACCCCAAGACACGGCGATCGCCCTTTTGAAATTGGGCATATAGATCATACTGAGTTAGATGTAG
AGCTAGTTTGCTCTGATACAGGTCGCAATCTTGGCAGACCTTGGGCAACATTTCTCGTAGATGCTTATTC
ACGGCGATTGCTGGCAGTTTACCTAACGTTTGACTCACCCTCATATCGTTCTTGCTTAATGGTGCTAAGA
ATTTGTGTCAAGCGTCATGGCAGGCTTCCCCAAATTGTAGTGGTAGATAACGGTGCAGAGTTTCACAGCG
TTTACTTTGAAACACTACTAGCTACTTTTGAATGTACAAAAAAGCAAAGACCCCCAGCCAAAGCTCGTTT
TGGTTCGGTTTGCGAACGCCTATTTGGAACTTCCAATACTCAATTTGTCCATAACTTACTTGGTAATACA
CAAATCACTCGTAATGTCCGCCAAGTCACTAAGTCAGTTAACCCTAAAAATCTAGCTGTATGGACACTTG
GTTTACTTTATGAATATCTTTGTGCTTGGGCTTACGAAGTTTATGATACAGACGAACATCCGGCACTTTT
CCAGAGTCCGAGGGATGCGTTTGCTGCGGGTATGGCGATTGGAGGCAGTCGGGTTCACCGCATGATTCCT
TACGATGAAAACTTTCAGATTCTTACCCTACCTACAACCTCAGAGGGAAAAGCAAAAGTTCAAGTTGGAC
GCGGCATAAAAATTAACTACATATACTACTGGTCTAATAGTTTCCGCGATCCTCAAATTGAAAATACCTC
TGTGCAGATAAGATACGACCCGTTTAATATTGGCATCGCTTACGCCTTTGTTCGAGGACAGTGGGTACAG
TGTATCTCTCAATATTATGCAGAACTCCAAGGTCGTTCAGAAAAAGAACTGAAGTTAGCTAGTATCGAGT
TACGCAAACACTATTCAAATCATACACAACAATCTAAAGTTTCGGCTAAGAATTTAGCAGAATTTTTAGC
ATCGGTAGAAGCTCAAGAAGCTCTATTAGAACAGCGTTCCTATGATGCAGAAGTTAAGGAAGTCTTTAGG
GTAATCGAGGGTGGAAAAGCGACAACAAGCCGTAACGAAGAACCAAAACTTATTCAAGTTACTTTTGCCA
ATACCGATTTTCAAGCGGATGAAGATGAAGCGATCGTCCCAGAAACACTTGTAGTGTATGAGGAGTTTTA
AGCGGCCGCACTCGAGGCCCGAAAGGAAGCTGAGTTGGCTGCTGCCACCGCTGAGCAATAACTAGCATAA
CCCCTTGGGGCCTCTAAACGGGTCTTGAGGGGTTTTTTGCTGAAAGGAGGAACTATATCCGGATATCCCG
CAAGAGGCCCGGCAGTACCGGCATAACCAAGCCTATGCCTACAGCATCCAGGGTGACGGTGCCGAGGATG
ACGATGAGCGCATTGTTAGATTTCATACACGGTGCCTGACTGCGTTAGCAATTTAACTGTGATAAACTAC
CGCATTAAAGCTTATCGATGATAAGCTGTCAAACATGAGAATTCTTGAAGACGAAAGGGCCTCGTGATAC
GCCTATTTTTATAGGTTAATGTCATGATAATAATGGTTTCTTAGACGTCAGGTGGCACTTTTCGGGGAAA
TGTGCGCGGAACCCCTATTTGTTTATTTTTCTAAATACATTCAAATATGTATCCGCTCATGAGACAATAA
CCCTGATAAATGCTTCAATAATATTGAAAAAGGAAGAGTATGAGTATTCAACATTTCCGTGTCGCCCTTA
TTCCCTTTTTTGCGGCATTTTGCCTTCCTGTTTTTGCTCACCCAGAAACGCTGGTGAAAGTAAAAGATGC
TGAAGATCAGTTGGGTGCACGAGTGGGTTACATCGAACTGGATCTCAACAGCGGTAAGATCCTTGAGAGT
TTTCGCCCCGAAGAACGTTTTCCAATGATGAGCACTTTTAAAGTTCTGCTATGTGGCGCGGTATTATCCC
GTGTTGACGCCGGGCAAGAGCAACTCGGTCGCCGCATACACTATTCTCAGAATGACTTGGTTGAGTACTC
ACCAGTCACAGAAAAGCATCTTACGGATGGCATGACAGTAAGAGAATTATGCAGTGCTGCCATAACCATG
AGTGATAACACTGCGGCCAACTTACTTCTGACAACGATCGGAGGACCGAAGGAGCTAACCGCTTTTTTGC
ACAACATGGGGGATCATGTAACTCGCCTTGATCGTTGGGAACCGGAGCTGAATGAAGCCATACCAAACGA
CGAGCGTGACACCACGATGCCTGCAGCAATGGCAACAACGTTGCGCAAACTATTAACTGGCGAACTACTT
ACTCTAGCTTCCCGGCAACAATTAATAGACTGGATGGAGGCGGATAAAGTTGCAGGACCACTTCTGCGCT
CGGCCCTTCCGGCTGGCTGGTTTATTGCTGATAAATCTGGAGCCGGTGAGCGTGGGTCTCGCGGTATCAT
TGCAGCACTGGGGCCAGATGGTAAGCCCTCCCGTATCGTAGTTATCTACACGACGGGGAGTCAGGCAACT
ATGGATGAACGAAATAGACAGATCGCTGAGATAGGTGCCTCACTGATTAAGCATTGGTAACTGTCAGACC
AAGTTTACTCATATATACTTTAGATTGATTTAAAACTTCATTTTTAATTTAAAAGGATCTAGGTGAAGAT
CCTTTTTGATAATCTCATGACCAAAATCCCTTAACGTGAGTTTTCGTTCCACTGAGCGTCAGACCCCGTA
GAAAAGATCAAAGGATCTTCTTGAGATCCTTTTTTTCTGCGCGTAATCTGCTGCTTGCAAACAAAAAAAC
CACCGCTACCAGCGGTGGTTTGTTTGCCGGATCAAGAGCTACCAACTCTTTTTCCGAAGGTAACTGGCTT
CAGCAGAGCGCAGATACCAAATACTGTCCTTCTAGTGTAGCCGTAGTTAGGCCACCACTTCAAGAACTCT
GTAGCACCGCCTACATACCTCGCTCTGCTAATCCTGTTACCAGTGGCTGCTGCCAGTGGCGATAAGTCGT
GTCTTACCGGGTTGGACTCAAGACGATAGTTACCGGATAAGGCGCAGCGGTCGGGCTGAACGGGGGGTTC
GTGCACACAGCCCAGCTTGGAGCGAACGACCTACACCGAACTGAGATACCTACAGCGTGAGCTATGAGAA
AGCGCCACGCTTCCCGAAGGGAGAAAGGCGGACAGGTATCCGGTAAGCGGCAGGGTCGGAACAGGAGAGC
GCACGAGGGAGCTTCCAGGGGGAAACGCCTGGTATCTTTATAGTCCTGTCGGGTTTCGCCACCTCTGACT
TGAGCGTCGATTTTTGTGATGCTCGTCAGGGGGGCGGAGCCTATGGAAAAACGCCAGCAACGCGGCCTTT
TTACGGTTCCTGGCCTTTTGCTGGCCTTTTGCTCACATGTTCTTTCCTGCGTTATCCCCTGATTCTGTGG
ATAACCGTATTACCGCCTTTGAGTGAGCTGATACCGCTCGCCGCAGCCGAACGACCGAGCGCAGCGAGTC
AGTGAGCGAGGAAGCGGAAGAGCGCCTGATGCGGTATTTTCTCCTTACGCATCTGTGCGGTATTTCACAC
CGCAATGGTGCACTCTCAGTACAATCTGCTCTGATGCCGCATAGTTAAGCCAGTATACACTCCGCTATCG
CTACGTGACTGGGTCATGGCTGCGCCCCGACACCCGCCAACACCCGCTGACGCGCCCTGACGGGCTTGTC
TGCTCCCGGCATCCGCTTACAGACAAGCTGTGACCGTCTCCGGGAGCTGCATGTGTCAGAGGTTTTCACC
GTCATCACCGAAACGCGCGAGGCAGCTGCGGTAAAGCTCATCAGCGTGGTCGTGAAGCGATTCACAGATG
TCTGCCTGTTCATCCGCGTCCAGCTCGTTGAGTTTCTCCAGAAGCGTTAATGTCTGGCTTCTGATAAAGC
GGGCCATGTTAAGGGCGGTTTTTTCCTGTTTGGTCACTGATGCCTCCGTGTAAGGGGGATTTCTGTTCAT
GGGGGTAATGATACCGATGAAACGAGAGAGGATGCTCACGATACGGGTTACTGATGATGAACATGCCCGG
TTACTGGAACGTTGTGAGGGTAAACAACTGGCGGTATGGATGCGGCGGGACCAGAGAAAAATCACTCAGG
GTCAATGCCAGCGCTTCGTTAATACAGATGTAGGTGTTCCACAGGGTAGCCAGCAGCATCCTGCGATGCA
GATCCGGAACATAATGGTGCAGGGCGCTGACTTCCGCGTTTCCAGACTTTACGAAACACGGAAACCGAAG
ACCATTCATGTTGTTGCTCAGGTCGCAGACGTTTTGCAGCAGCAGTCGCTTCACGTTCGCTCGCGTATCG
GTGATTCATTCTGCTAACCAGTAAGGCAACCCCGCCAGCCTAGCCGGGTCCTCAACGACAGGAGCACGAT
CATGCGCACCCGTGGCCAGGACCCAACGCTGCCCGAGATGCGCCGCGTGCGGCTGCTGGAGATGGCGGAC
GCGATGGATATGTTCTGCCAAGGGTTGGTTTGCGCATTCACAGTTCTCCGCAAGAATTGATTGGCTCCAA
TTCTTGGAGTGGTGAATCCGTTAGCGAGGTGCCGCCGGCTTCCATTCAGGTCGAGGTGGCCCGGCTCCAT
GCACCGCGACGCAACGCGGGGAGGCAGACAAGGTATAGGGCGGCGCCTACAATCCATGCCAACCCGTTCC
ATGTGCTCGCCGAGGCGGCATAAATCGCCGTGACGATCAGCGGTCCAATGATCGAAGTTAGGCTGGTAAG
AGCCGCGAGCGATCCTTGAAGCTGTCCCTGATGGTCGTCATCTACCTGCCTGGACAGCATGGCCTGCAAC
GCGGGCATCCCGATGCCGCCGGAAGCGAGAAGAATCATAATGGGGAAGGCCATCCAGCCTCGCGTCGCGA
ACGCCAGCAAGACGTAGCCCAGCGCGTCGGCCGCCATGCCGGCGATAATGGCCTGCTTCTCGCCGAAACG
TTTGGTGGCGGGACCAGTGACGAAGGCTTGAGCGAGGGCGTGCAAGATTCCGAATACCGCAAGCGACAGG
CCGATCATCGTCGCGCTCCAGCGAAAGCGGTCCTCGCCGAAAATGACCCAGAGCGCTGCCGGCACCTGTC
CTACGAGTTGCATGATAAAGAAGACAGTCATAAGTGCGGCGACGATAGTCATGCCCCGCGCCCACCGGAA
GGAGCTGACTGGGTTGAAGGCTCTCAAGGGCATCGGTCGAGATCCCGGTGCCTAATGAGTGAGCTAACTT
ACATTAATTGCGTTGCGCTCACTGCCCGCTTTCCAGTCGGGAAACCTGTCGTGCCAGCTGCATTAATGAA
TCGGCCAACGCGCGGGGAGAGGCGGTTTGCGTATTGGGCGCCAGGGTGGTTTTTCTTTTCACCAGTGAGA
CGGGCAACAGCTGATTGCCCTTCACCGCCTGGCCCTGAGAGAGTTGCAGCAAGCGGTCCACGCTGGTTTG
CCCCAGCAGGCGAAAATCCTGTTTGATGGTGGTTAACGGCGGGATATAACATGAGCTGTCTTCGGTATCG
TCGTATCCCACTACCGAGATATCCGCACCAACGCGCAGCCCGGACTCGGTAATGGCGCGCATTGCGCCCA
GCGCCATCTGATCGTTGGCAACCAGCATCGCAGTGGGAACGATGCCCTCATTCAGCATTTGCATGGTTTG
TTGAAAACCGGACATGGCACTCCAGTCGCCTTCCCGTTCCGCTATCGGCTGAATTTGATTGCGAGTGAGA
TATTTATGCCAGCCAGCCAGACGCAGACGCGCCGAGACAGAACTTAATGGGCCCGCTAACAGCGCGATTT
GCTGGTGACCCAATGCGACCAGATGCTCCACGCCCAGTCGCGTACCGTCTTCATGGGAGAAAATAATACT
GTTGATGGGTGTCTGGTCAGAGACATCAAGAAATAACGCCGGAACATTAGTGCAGGCAGCTTCCACAGCA
ATGGCATCCTGGTCATCCAGCGGATAGTTAATGATCAGCCCACTGACGCGTTGCGCGAGAAGATTGTGCA
CCGCCGCTTTACAGGCTTCGACGCCGCTTCGTTCTACCATCGACACCACCACGCTGGCACCCAGTTGATC
GGCGCGAGATTTAATCGCCGCGACAATTTGCGACGGCGCGTGCAGGGCCAGACTGGAGGTGGCAACGCCA
ATCAGCAACGACTGTTTGCCCGCCAGTTGTTGTGCCACGCGGTTGGGAATGTAATTCAGCTCCGCCATCG
CCGCTTCCACTTTTTCCCGCGTTTTCGCAGAAACGTGGCTGGCCTGGTTCACCACGCGGGAAACGGTCTG
ATAAGAGACACCGGCATACTCTGCGACATCGTATAACGTTACTGGTTTCACATTCACCACCCTGAATTGA
CTCTCTTCCGGGCGCTATCATGCCATACCGCGAAAGGTTTTGCGCCATTCGATGGTGTCCGGGATCTCGA
CGCTCTCCCTTATGCGACTCCTGCATTAGGAAGCAGCCCAGTAGTAGGTTGAGGCCGTTGAGCACCGCCG
CCGCAAGGAATGGTGCATGCAAGGAGATGGCGCCCAACAGTCCCCCGGCCACGGGGCCTGCCACCATACC
CACGCCGAAACAAGCGCTCATGAGCCC
Features (pLannotate 1.2.2; 21 found; start..end, strand, type, name):
    131..149     +  promoter       T7 promoter: promoter for bacteriophage T7 RNA polymerase
    150..174     +  protein_bind   lac operator: The lac repressor binds to the lac operator to inhibit transcription in E. coli. This inhibition can be relieved by adding lactose or isopropyl-β-D-thiogalactopyranoside (IPTG). lac repressor encoded by lacI
    189..211     +  RBS            RBS: efficient ribosome binding site from bacteriophage T7 gene 10 (Olins and Rangwala, 1989)
    230..246     +  CDS            capTEV™ (fragment): composite tag for in vivo biotinylation, TEV protease cleavage, and 6xHis tagging
    257..274     +  CDS            thrombin site: thrombin recognition and cleavage site
    371..663     +  CDS            SUMO (fragment): cleavable ubiquitin-like protein tag; S. cerevisiae SMT3 (truncated)
   3377..3414    +  CDS            SET1 (fragment): solubility-enhancement tag derived from T7 phage gene 10B
   3422..3469    +  terminator     T7 terminator: transcription terminator for bacteriophage T7 RNA polymerase
   3492..3596    -  CDS            TcR (fragment): tetracycline efflux protein; tet; confers resistance to tetracycline
   3644..3672    -  promoter       tet promoter: E. coli promoter for tetracycline efflux protein gene
   3785..3889    +  promoter       AmpR promoter: bla
   3890..4750    +  CDS            AmpR: β-lactamase; bla; confers resistance to ampicillin, carbenicillin, and related antibiotics
   4921..5509    +  rep_origin     ori: high-copy-number ColE1/pMB1/pBR322/pUC origin of replication
   5695..5834    -  misc_feature   bom: basis of mobility region from pBR322
   5936..6127    -  CDS            rop: Rop protein, which maintains plasmids at low copy number; rop
   6144..6524    +  CDS            YPB1_ECOLX: Protein predicted: Swiss-Prot protein existence level 4. From Escherichia coli.
   6766..7390    -  CDS            TcR (fragment): tetracycline efflux protein; tet; confers resistance to tetracycline
   7405..7426    -  protein_bind   CAP binding site: CAP binding activates transcription in the presence of cAMP. E. coli catabolite activator protein
   7439..8521    -  CDS            lacI: lac repressor; lacI; The lac repressor binds to the lac operator to inhibit transcription in E. coli. This inhibition can be relieved by adding lactose or isopropyl-β-D-thiogalactopyranoside (IPTG).
   8522..8599    -  promoter       lacI promoter: lacI
   8607..109     -  CDS            TcR (fragment) (across the origin): tetracycline efflux protein; tet; confers resistance to tetracycline
