[The description below was written by a language model from this plasmid's Addgene catalogue record and pLannotate feature annotations shown in this document.]
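Description:
pMS31: pTwinStrep-SUMO-PmcTnsAB is a bacterial expression plasmid of about 8.8 kb built to produce the TnsAB transposase component of the CRISPR-associated transposon (CAST) from Peltigera membranacea cyanobiont 210A for protein purification. It replicates in E. coli from a ColE1/pBR322-type origin. The accompanying bom region and rop gene are consistent with its catalogued low copy number. Selection is with ampicillin through the bla gene under its own promoter. Several scattered tetracycline-resistance fragments and a tet promoter are annotated, but these appear to be non-functional remnants of the pBR322-derived backbone rather than a usable marker.

Expression is driven by a T7 promoter followed directly by a lac operator and the T7 gene 10 ribosome binding site, with a T7 terminator downstream. The plasmid also carries lacI under its own promoter. Transcription is therefore repressed until IPTG induction and requires a host that supplies T7 RNA polymerase. The open reading frame begins with an N-terminal tag block that the catalogue lists as 6xHis, Twin-Strep and SUMO. The feature table picks up a short His-type tag fragment, a thrombin cleavage site and the yeast SMT3-derived SUMO domain, but the Twin-Strep element is not annotated separately. The PmcTnsAB coding sequence is likewise not annotated and presumably occupies the large unlabelled interval between SUMO and the terminator region. The affinity tags allow capture of the fusion protein. The SUMO moiety typically aids solubility and can be removed by a SUMO protease to release the protein. The purified TnsAB is suited to biochemical study of CAST transposition.
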