Addgene plasmid #168164: pMS31: pTwinStrep-SUMO-PmcTnsAB
Purpose: PmcTnsAB expression construct for protein purification.
Depositing lab: Feng Zhang. Depositing organization: Broad Institute. Publication: Dual modes of CRISPR-associated transposon homing. Saito M, Ladha A, Strecker J, Faure G, Neumann E, Altae-Tran H, Macrae RK, Zhang F. Cell. 2021 Apr 29;184(9):2441-2453.e18. doi: 10.1016/j.cell.2021.03.006. Epub 2021 Mar 25. PubMed 33770501.
Backbone
  Vector backbone: ColE1
  Vector type: Bacterial Expression
Growth in bacteria
  Bacterial resistance: Ampicillin, 100 μg/mL
  Growth temperature: 37°C
  Growth strain: DH5alpha
  Copy number: Low Copy
Gene/Insert
  Gene/Insert name: PmcCAST TnsAB
  Species: Peltigera membranacea cyanobiont 210A
  Tag / fusion protein: 6X His, Twin Strep and SUMO (N terminal on insert)
Terms and licenses: Academic/Nonprofit Terms; Industry Terms: Not Available to Industry
How to cite: pMS31: pTwinStrep-SUMO-PmcTnsAB was a gift from Feng Zhang (Addgene plasmid # 168164 ; http://n2t.net/addgene:168164 ; RRID:Addgene_168164)
